>Addgene plasmid #137926 | R26-EGFP MMEJ donor vector | addgene full sequence | sequence record 272480 | Addgene NGS Result
CTAAATTGTAAGCGTTAATATTTTGTTAAAATTCGCGTTAAATTTTTGTTAAATCAGCTCATTTTTTAAC
CAATAGGCCGAAATCGGCAAAATCCCTTATAAATCAAAAGAATAGACCGAGATAGGGT
[37 nt withheld, positions 129-165]
AAAGAACGTGGACTCCAACGTCAAAGG
[49 nt withheld, positions 193-241]
T
[91 nt withheld, positions 243-333]
G
[124 nt withheld, positions 335-458]
CCCATTCGCCATTCAGGCTGCGCAACTGTTGGGAAGGGCGATCGGTGCGGGCCTCTTCGCTATTACGCCA
GCTGGCGAAAGGGGGATGTGCTGCAAGGCGATTAAGTTGGGTAACGCCAGGGTTTTCCCAGTCACGACGT
TGTAAAACGACGGCCAGTGAGCGCGCGTAATACGACTCACTATAGGGCGAATTGGGTACCGGGCCCCCCC
TCGAGGTCGACGGTATCGATAAGCTTGCATCGTACGCGTACGTGTTTGGCCTTCCCCCTCTTCCCTCGTG
ATCTGCAACTCCAGTCTTTCTAGACTTAAGTAAGGGATCTGTAGGGCGCAGTAGTCCAGGGTTTCCTTGA
TGATGTCATACTTATCCTGTCCCTTTTTTTTCCACAGCTCGCGGTTGAGGACAAACTCTTCGCGGTCTTT
CCAGTGGGGATCGACGGTATCGTAGAGTCGAGGCCGCTCTAGAACTAGTGGATCCACCGGTCGCCACCAT
GGTGAGCAAGGGCGAGGAGCTGTTCACCGGGGTGGTGCCCATCCTGGTCGAGCTGGACGGCGACGTAAAC
GGCCACAAGTTCAGCGTGTCCGGCGAGGGCGAGGGCGATGCCACCTACGGCAAGCTGACCCTGAAGTTCA
TCTGCACCACCGGCAAGCTGCCCGTGCCCTGGCCCACCCTCGTGACCACCCTGACCTACGGCGTGCAGTG
CTTCAGCCGCTACCCCGACCACATGAAGCAGCACGACTTCTTCAAGTCCGCCATGCCCGAAGGCTACGTC
CAGGAGCGCACCATCTTCTTCAAGGACGACGGCAACTACAAGACCCGCGCCGAGGTGAAGTTCGAGGGCG
ACACCCTGGTGAACCGCATCGAGCTGAAGGGCATCGACTTCAAGGAGGACGGCAACATCCTGGGGCACAA
GCTGGAGTACAACTACAACAGCCACAACGTCTATATCATGGCCGACAAGCAGAAGAACGGCATCAAGGTG
AACTTCAAGATCCGCCACAACATCGAGGACGGCAGCGTGCAGCTCGCCGACCACTACCAGCAGAACACCC
CCATCGGCGACGGCCCCGTGCTGCTGCCCGACAACCACTACCTGAGCACCCAGTCCGCCCTGAGCAAAGA
CCCCAACGAGAAGCGCGATCACATGGTCCTGCTGGAGTTCGTGACCGCCGCCGGGATCACTCTCGGCATG
GACGAGCTGTACAAGTAAAGCGGCCGCTCGAGATATCTAGACCCAGCTTTCTTGTACAAAGTGGTTCGAT
TCGAGGGGCCCCCGCGGGCGGCCGCGAGCTCGCTGATCAGCCTCGACTGTGCCTTCTAGTTGCCAGCCAT
CTGTTGTTTGCCCCTCCCCCGTGCCTTCCTTGACCCTGGAAGGTGCCACTCCCACTGTCCTTTCCTAATA
AAATGAGGAAATTGCATCGCATTGTCTGAGTAGGTGTCATTCTATTCTGGGGGGTGGGGTGGGGCAGGAC
AGCAAGGGGGAGGATTGGGAAGACAATAGCAGGCATGCTGGGGATGCGGTGGGCTCTATGGCTTCTGAGG
CGGAAAGAACCAGCTGGGGCTCGATCCTCTAGTTGGCGCGCCTCTAGAAGATGGGCGGGAGTCTTCTGGG
CAGGCTTAAAGGCCCAAACACGTACGCGTACGATGCGAATTCCTGCAGCCCGGGGGATCCACTAGTTCTA
GAGCGGCCGCCACCGCGGTGGAGCTCCAGCTTTTGTTCCCTTTAGTGAGGGTTAATTGCGCGCTTGGCGT
AATCATGGTCATAGCTGTTTCCTGTGTGAAATTGTTATCCGCTCACAATTCCACACAACATACGAGCCGG
AAGCATAAAGTGTAAAGCCTGGGGTGCCTAATGAGTGAGCTAACTCACATTAATTGCGTTGCGCTCACTG
CCCGCTTTCCAGTCGGGAAACCTGTCGTGCCAGCTGCATTAATGAATCGGCCAACGCGCGGGGAGAGGCG
GTTTGCGTATTGGGCGCTCTTCCGCTTCCTCGCTCACTGACTCGCTGCGCTCGGTCGTTCGGCTGCGGCG
AGCGGTATCAGCTCACTCAAAGGCGGTAATACGGTTATCCACAGAATCAGGGGATAACGCAGGAAAGAAC
ATGTGAGCAAAAGGCCAGCAAAAGGCCAGGAACCGTAAAAAGGCCGCGTTGCTGGCGTTTTTCCATAGGC
TCCGCCCCCCTGACGAGCATCACAAAAATCGACGCTCAAGTCAGAGGTGGCGAAACCCGACAGGACTATA
AAGATACCAGGCGTTTCCCCCTGGAAGCTCCCTCGTGCGCTCTCCTGTTCCGACCCTGCCGCTTACCGGA
TACCTGTCCGCCTTTCTCCCTTCGGGAAGCGTGGCGCTTTCTCATAGCTCACGCTGTAGGTATCTCAGTT
CGGTGTAGGTCGTTCGCTCCAAGCTGGGCTGTGTGCACGAACCCCCCGTTCAGCCCGACCGCTGCGCCTT
ATCCGGTAACTATCGTCTTGAGTCCAACCCGGTAAGACACGACTTATCGCCACTGGCAGCAGCCACTGGT
AACAGGATTAGCAGAGCGAGGTATGTAGGCGGTGCTACAGAGTTCTTGAAGTGGTGGCCTAACTACGGCT
ACACTAGAAGAACAGTATTTGGTATCTGCGCTCTGCTGAAGCCAGTTACCTTCGGAAAAAGAGTTGGTAG
CTCTTGATCCGGCAAACAAACCACCGCTGGTAGCGGTGGTTTTTTTGTTTGCAAGCAGCAGATTACGCGC
AGAAAAAAAGGATCTCAAGAAGATCCTTTGATCTTTTCTACGGGGTCTGACGCTCAGTGGAACGAAAACT
CACGTTAAGGGATTTTGGTCATGAGATTATCAAAAAGGATCTTCACCTAGATCCTTTTAAATTAAAAATG
AAGTTTTAAATCAATCTAAAGTATATATGAGTAAACTTGGTCTGACAGTTACCAATGCTTAATCAGTGAG
GCACCTATCTCAGCGATCTGTCTATTTCGTTCATCCATAGTTGCCTGACTCCCCGTCGTGTAGATAACTA
CGATACGGGAGGGCTTACCATCTGGCCCCAGTGCTGCAATGATACCGCGAGACCCACGCTCACCGGCTCC
AGATTTATCAGCAATAAACCAGCCAGCCGGAAGGGCCGAGCGCAGAAGTGGTCCTGCAACTTTATCCGCC
TCCATCCAGTCTATTAATTGTTGCCGGGAAGCTAGAGTAAGTAGTTCGCCAGTTAATAGTTTGCGCAACG
TTGTTGCCATTGCTACAGGCATCGTGGTGTCACGCTCGTCGTTTGGTATGGCTTCATTCAGCTCCGGTTC
CCAACGATCAAGGCGAGTTACATGATCCCCCATGTTGTGCAAAAAAGCGGTTAGCTCCTTCGGTCCTCCG
ATCGTTGTCAGAAGTAAGTTGGCCGCAGTGTTATCACTCATGGTTATGGCAGCACTGCATAATTCTCTTA
CTGTCATGCCATCCGTAAGATGCTTTTCTGTGACTGGTGAGTACTCAACCAAGTCATTCTGAGAATAGTG
TATGCGGCGACCGAGTTGCTCTTGCCCGGCGTCAATACGGGATAATACCGCGCCACATAGCAGAACTTTA
AAAGTGCTCATCATTGGAAAACGTTCTTCGGGGCGAAAACTCTCAAGGATCTTACCGCTGTTGAGATCCA
GTTCGATGTAACCCACTCGTGCACCCAACTGATCTTCAGCATCTTTTACTTTCACCAGCGTTTCTGGGTG
AGCAAAAACAGGAAGGCAAAATGCCGCAAAAAAGGGAATAAGGGCGACACGGAAATGTTGAATACTCATA
CTCTTCCTTTTTCAATATTATTGAAGCATTTATCAGGGTTATTGTCTCATGAGCGGATACATATTTGAAT
GTATTTAGAAAAATAAACAAATAGGGGTTCCGCGCACATTTCCCCGAAAAGTGCCAC
Features (pLannotate 1.2.2; 21 found; start..end, strand, type, name):
     30..458     -  rep_origin     f1 ori (sequence partly withheld): f1 bacteriophage origin of replication; arrow indicates direction of (+) strand synthesis
    463..618     -  CDS            lacZα (fragment): LacZα fragment of β-galactosidase; lacZ fragment
    626..644     +  promoter       T7 promoter: promoter for bacteriophage T7 RNA polymerase
    653..695     -  misc_feature   MCS (fragment): pBluescript multiple cloning site
    718..762     +  misc_feature   HA-L (fragment): left homology arm from intron 1 of the mouse Rosa26 gene (Soriano, 1999)
    780..883     +  misc_feature   Ad SA: adenovirus major late transcript splice acceptor (Friedrich and Soriano, 1991)
    910..938     +  misc_feature   MCS (fragment): pBluescript multiple cloning site
    947..1666    +  CDS            EGFP: the original enhanced GFP (Yang et al., 1996) mammalian codon-optimized
   1689..1713    -  protein_bind   attB2: mutant version of attB; recombination site for the Gateway® BP reaction BP Clonase™
   1765..1989    +  polyA_signal   bGH poly(A) signal: bovine growth hormone polyadenylation signal
   1993..2014    +  promoter       SV40 promoter (fragment): SV40 enhancer and early promoter
   2041..2081    +  misc_feature   HA-L (fragment): left homology arm from intron 1 of the mouse Rosa26 gene (Soriano, 1999)
   2104..2164    -  misc_feature   MCS (fragment): pBluescript multiple cloning site
   2177..2195    -  promoter       T3 promoter: promoter for bacteriophage T3 RNA polymerase
   2240..2256    -  protein_bind   lac operator: The lac repressor binds to the lac operator to inhibit transcription in E. coli. This inhibition can be relieved by adding lactose or isopropyl-β-D-thiogalactopyranoside (IPTG). lac repressor encoded by lacI
   2264..2294    -  promoter       lac promoter: promoter for the E. coli lac operon
   2309..2330    -  protein_bind   CAP binding site: CAP binding activates transcription in the presence of cAMP. E. coli catabolite activator protein
   2343..2435    -  CDS            lacI (fragment): lac repressor; lacI; The lac repressor binds to the lac operator to inhibit transcription in E. coli. This inhibition can be relieved by adding lactose or isopropyl-β-D-thiogalactopyranoside (IPTG).
   2618..3206    -  rep_origin     ori: high-copy-number ColE1/pMB1/pBR322/pUC origin of replication
   3377..4237    -  CDS            AmpR: β-lactamase; bla; confers resistance to ampicillin, carbenicillin, and related antibiotics
   4238..4342    -  promoter       AmpR promoter: bla
