[The description below was written by a language model from this plasmid's Addgene catalogue record and pLannotate feature annotations shown in this document.]
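Description:
R26-EGFP MMEJ donor vector is a mouse targeting donor plasmid built on the pBluescriptII SK+ backbone, designed to insert an EGFP reporter into the mouse ROSA26 locus by microhomology-mediated end-joining (MMEJ). It is a small (about 4.4 kb), high-copy plasmid propagated in E. coli through the ColE1/pUC-type origin and selected with ampicillin via the AmpR (β-lactamase) gene and its promoter. Other backbone elements are retained: the f1 phage origin, the interrupted lacZα region with lac promoter/operator, and the T7 and T3 promoters flanking the cloning site, which bracket the insert cloned between HindIII and EcoRI.

The roughly 1.4 kb payload is a promoterless SA-EGFP-bpA cassette: an adenovirus major late transcript splice acceptor, the mammalian codon-optimized EGFP coding sequence, and a bovine growth hormone polyadenylation signal. Small cloning remnants (multiple cloning site fragments, an attB2 site and a short SV40 promoter fragment) are also annotated within the cassette. The cassette is bounded on each side by very short stretches (about 40 to 45 bp) matching intron 1 of mouse Rosa26, which serve as the microhomology arms in place of the long arms used for conventional homologous recombination. Because the cassette has no promoter of its own, EGFP expression should depend on correct integration into the ROSA26 intron, where the splice acceptor captures the endogenous transcript and the poly(A) signal terminates it.

The associated publication concerns CRISPR-Cas9-assisted knock-in of DNA donors by pronuclear microinjection of mouse zygotes, and this plasmid serves as the MMEJ-type donor in that context. The record does not describe the guide RNAs or nuclease components, which are not carried on this plasmid.
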