Addgene plasmid #137926: R26-EGFP MMEJ donor vector
Purpose: R0SA26 knock-in vector with microhomology-mediated end-joining(MMEJ)-based method
Depositing lab: Hiroshi Kiyonari. Depositing organization: RIKEN Center for Biosystems Dynamics Research, Kobe. Publication: Pronuclear Microinjection during S-Phase Increases the Efficiency of CRISPR-Cas9-Assisted Knockin of Large DNA Donors in Mouse Zygotes. Abe T, Inoue KI, Furuta Y, Kiyonari H. Cell Rep. 2020 May 19;31(7):107653. doi: 10.1016/j.celrep.2020.107653. PubMed 32433962.
Backbone
  Vector backbone: pBluescriptII SK+
  Backbone size w/o insert (bp): 2955
  Total vector size (bp): 4365
  Vector type: Mouse Targeting
Growth in bacteria
  Bacterial resistance: Ampicillin, 100 μg/mL
  Growth temperature: 37°C
  Growth strain: DH5alpha
  Copy number: High Copy
Gene/Insert
  Gene/Insert name: SA-EGFP-bpA with micro-homology arms
  Species: M. musculus (mouse)
  Insert size (bp): 1410
  Cloning method: Restriction Enzyme; 5′ cloning site HindIII (unknown if destroyed); 3′ cloning site EcoRI (unknown if destroyed)
  Sequencing primers: 5′ GTAATACGACTCACTATAGGGC; 3′ AATTAACCCTCACTAAAGGG
Terms and licenses: Academic/Nonprofit Terms; Industry Terms: Not Available to Industry
How to cite: R26-EGFP MMEJ donor vector was a gift from Hiroshi Kiyonari (Addgene plasmid # 137926 ; http://n2t.net/addgene:137926 ; RRID:Addgene_137926)
